>Addgene plasmid #21603 | pIE2-AD | depositor full sequence | sequence record 9923 | Author sequence
CATAGATCTCATGATGATAAACAATGTATGGTGCTAATGTTGCTTCAACAACAATTCTGTTGAACTGTGT
TTTCATGTTTGCCAACAAGCACCTTTATACTCGGTGGCCTCCCCACCACCAACTTTTTTGCACTGCAAAA
AAACACGCTTTTGCACGCGGGCCCATACATAGTACAAACTCTACGTTTCGTAGACTATTTTACATAAATA
GTCTACACCGTTGTATACGCTCCAAATACACTACCACACATTGAACCTTTTTGCAGTGCAAAAAAGTACG
TGTCGGCAGTCACGTAGGCCGGCCTTATCGGGTCGCGTCCTGTCACGTACGAATCACATTATCGGACCGG
ACGAGTGTTGTCTTATCGTGACAGGACGCCAGCTTCCTGTGTTGCTAACCGCAGCCGGACGCAACTCCTT
ATCGGAACAGGACGCGCCTCCATATCAGCCGCGCGTTATCTCATGCGCGTGACCGGACACGAGGCGCCCG
TCCCGCTTATCGCGCCTATAAATACAGCCCGCAACGATCTGGTAAACACAGTTGAACAGCATCTGTTCGA
ATTTAAAGCTTGGTACCGAGATCGAGGCCTGTCTAGAGAAGCTTGTTCGAATCTCGAGATGCCTAAAAAG
AAGCGTAAAGTCGAGTACTCCGCCACCATGGACTACAAAGACCATGACGGTGATTATAAAGATCATGACA
TCGATTACAAGGATGACGATGACAAGCACCGGTATACTAGTGAATTCCCTTCTGGGCAAATCTCAAACCA
GGCCCTGGCCTTAGCACCGTCCTCTGCCCCAGTCCTTGCCCAGACCATGGTCCCTTCCTCAGCCATGGTA
CCTCTGGCTCAGCCCCCAGCTCCTGCCCCAGTTCTAACCCCGGGTCCTCCCCAGTCCCTGTCTGCACCTG
TTCCAAAGAGCACCCAGGCTGGGGAAGGCACGCTGTCGGAAGCCCTGCTGCACCTGCAGTTTGATGCTGA
TGAAGACTTGGGGGCCTTGCTTGGCAACAGCACAGACCCAGGAGTGTTCACAGACCTGGCATCTGTGGAC
AACTCAGAGTTTCAGCAGCTCCTGAACCAGGGTGTGTCCATGTCTCACTCCACAGCTGAGCCCATGCTGA
TGGAGTACCCTGAAGCTATAACTCGCCTGGTGACAGGGTCCCAGAGGCCCCCTGACCCAGCTCCCACACC
CCTGGGGACCTCGGGGCTTCCCAATGGTCTCTCCGGAGATGAAGACTTCTCCTCCATTGCGGACATGGAC
TTCTCTGCTCTGCTGAGTCAGATCAGCTCCAGCGGCCAAACAAGTTTGTACAAAAAAGCTGAACGAGAAA
CGTAAAATGATATAAATATCAATATATTAAATTAGATTTTGCATAAAAAACAGACTACATAATACTGTAA
AACACAACATATCCAGTCACTATGGCGGCCGCATTAGGCACCCCAGGCTTTACACTTTATGCTTCCGGCT
CGTATAATGTGTGGATTTTGAGTTAGGATCCGTCGAGATTTTCAGGAGCTAAGGAAGCTAAAATGGAGAA
AAAAATCACTGGATATACCACCGTTGATATATCCCAATGGCATCGTAAAGAACATTTTGAGGCATTTCAG
TCAGTTGCTCAATGTACCTATAACCAGACCGTTCAGCTGGATATTACGGCCTTTTTAAAGACCGTAAAGA
AAAATAAGCACAAGTTTTATCCGGCCTTTATTCACATTCTTGCCCGCCTGATGAATGCTCATCCGGAATT
CCGTATGGCAATGAAAGACGGTGAGCTGGTGATATGGGATAGTGTTCACCCTTGTTACACCGTTTTCCAT
GAGCAAACTGAAACGTTTTCATCGCTCTGGAGTGAATACCACGACGATTTCCGGCAGTTTCTACACATAT
ATTCGCAAGATGTGGCGTGTTACGGTGAAAACCTGGCCTATTTCCCTAAAGGGTTTATTGAGAATATGTT
TTTCGTCTCAGCCAATCCCTGGGTGAGTTTCACCAGTTTTGATTTAAACGTGGCCAATATGGACAACTTC
TTCGCCCCCGTTTTCACCATGGGCAAATATTATACGCAAGGCGACAAGGTGCTGATGCCGCTGGCGATTC
AGGTTCATCATGCCGTTTGTGATGGCTTCCATGTCGGCAGAATGCTTAATGAATTACAACAGTACTGCGA
TGAGTGGCAGGCGGGGCGTAATCTAGAGGATCCGGCTTACTAAAAGCCAGATAACAGTATGCGTATTTGC
GCGCTGATTTTTGCGGTATAAGAATATATACTGATATGTATACCCGAAGTATGTCAAAAAGAGGTATGCT
ATGAAGCAGCGTATTACAGTGACAGTTGACAGCGACAGCTATCAGTTGCTCAAGGCATATATGATGTCAA
TATCTCCGGTCTGGTAAGCACAACCATGCAGAATGAAGCCCGTCGTCTGCGTGCCGAACGCTGGAAAGCG
GAAAATCAGGAAGGGATGGCTGAGGTCGCCCGGTTTATTGAAATGAACGGCTCTTTTGCTGACGAGAACA
GGGGCTGGTGAAATGCAGTTTAAGGTTTACACCTATAAAAGAGAGAGCCGTTATCGTCTGTTTGTGGATG
TACAGAGTGATATTATTGACACGCCCGGGCGACGGATGGTGATCCCCCTGGCCAGTGCACGTCTGCTGTC
AGATAAAGTCCCCCGTGAACTTTACCCGGTGGTGCATATCGGGGATGAAAGCTGGCGCATGATGACCACC
GATATGGCCAGTGTGCCGGTCTCCGTTATCGGGGAAGAAGTGGCTGATCTCAGCCACCGCGAAAATGACA
TCAAAAACGCCATTAACCTGATGTTCTGGGGAATATAAATGTCAGGCTCCCTTATACACAGCCAGTCTGC
AGGTCGACCATAGTGACTGGATATGTTGTGTTTTACAGTATTATGTAGTCTGTTTTTTATGCAAAATCTA
ATTTAATATATTGATATTTATATCATTTTACGTTTCTCGTTCAGCTTTCTTGTACAAAGTGGTGACGTAA
GCTAGAGGGCCCGCGGTTCGAAGGTAAGCCTATCCCTAACCCTCTCCTCGGTCTCGATTCTACGCGTACC
GGTCATCATCACCATCACCATTGAGTTTATCTGACTAAATCTTAGTTTGTATTGTCATGTTTTAATACAA
TATGTTATGTTTAAATATGTTTTTAATAAATTTTATAAAATAATTTCAACTTTTATTGTAACAACATTGT
CCATTTACACACTCCTTTCAAGCGCGTGGGATCGATGCTCACTCAAAGGCGGTAATACGGTTATCCACAG
AATCAGGGGATAACGCAGGAAAGAACATGTGAGCAAAAGGCCAGCAAAAGGCCAGGAACCGTAAAAAGGC
CGCGTTGCTGGCGTTTTTCCATAGGCTCCGCCCCCCTGACGAGCATCACAAAAATCGACGCTCAAGTCAG
AGGTGGCGAAACCCGACAGGACTATAAAGATACCAGGCGTTTCCCCCTGGAAGCTCCCTCGTGCGCTCTC
CTGTTCCGACCCTGCCGCTTACCGGATACCTGTCCGCCTTTCTCCCTTCGGGAAGCGTGGCGCTTTCTCA
TAGCTCACGCTGTAGGTATCTCAGTTCGGTGTAGGTCGTTCGCTCCAAGCTGGGCTGTGTGCACGAACCC
CCCGTTCAGCCCGACCGCTGCGCCTTATCCGGTAACTATCGTCTTGAGTCCAACCCGGTAAGACACGACT
TATCGCCACTGGCAGCAGCCACTGGTAACAGGATTAGCAGAGCGAGGTATGTAGGCGGTGCTACAGAGTT
CTTGAAGTGGTGGCCTAACTACGGCTACACTAGAAGAACAGTATTTGGTATCTGCGCTCTGCTGAAGCCA
GTTACCTTCGGAAAAAGAGTTGGTAGCTCTTGATCCGGCAAACAAACCACCGCTGGTAGCGGTGGTTTTT
TTGTTTGCAAGCAGCAGATTACGCGCAGAAAAAAAGGATCTCAAGAAGATCCTTTGATCTTTTCTACGGG
GTCTGACGCTCAGTGGAACGAAAACTCACGTTAAGGGATTTTGGTCATGCGAAACACGCACGGCGCGCGC
ACGCAGCTTAGCACAAACGCGTCGTTGCAGAGTTTCGAATCCGTTAGCGAGGTGCCGCCGGCTTCCATTC
AGGTCGAGGTGGCCCGGCTCCATGCACCGCGACGCAACGCGGGGAGGCAGACAAGGTATAGGGCGGCGCC
TACAATCCATGCCAACCCGTTCCATGTGCTCGCCGAGGCGGCATAAATCGCCGTGACGATCAGCGGTCCA
ATGATCGAAGTTAGGCTGGTAAGAGCCGCGAGCGATCCTTGAAGCTGTCCCTGATGGTCGTCATCTACCT
GCCTGGACAGCATGGCCTGCAACGCGGGCATCCCGATGCCGCCGGAAGCGAGAAGAATCATAATGGGGAA
GGCCATCCAGCCTCGCGTCGCGAACGCCAGCAAGACGTAGCCCAGCGCGTCGGCCGCCATGCCGGCGATA
ATGGCCTGCTTCTCGCCGAAACGTTTGGTGGCGGGACCAGTGACGAAGGCTTGAGCGAGGGCGTGCAAGA
TTCCGAATACCGCAAGCGACAGGCCGATCATCGTCGCGCTCCAGCGAAAGCGGTCCTCGCCGAAAATGAC
CCAGAGCGCTGCCGGCACCTGTCCTACGAGTTGCATGATAAAGAAGACAGTCATAAGTGCGGCGACGATA
GTCATGCCCCGCGCCCACCGGAAGGAGCTGACTGGGTTGAAGGCTCTCAAGGGCATCGGTCGACGCTCTC
CCTTATGCGACTCCTGCATTAGGAAGCAGCCCAGTAGTAGGTTGAGGCCGTTGAGCACCGCCGCCGCAAG
GAATGGTGCATGCAAGGAGATGGCGCCCAACAGTCCCCCGGCCACGGGGCCTGCCACCATACCCACGCCG
AAACAAGCGCTCATGAGCCCGAAGTGGCGAGCCCGATCTTCCCCATCGGTGATGTCGGCGATATAGGCGC
CAGCAACCGCACCTGTGGCGCCGGTGATGCCGGCCACGATGCGTCCGGCGTAGAGGATCCACAGGACGGG
TGTGGTCGCCATGATCGCGTAGTCGATAGTGGCTCCAAGTAGCGAAGCGAGCAGGACTGGGCGGCGGCCA
AAGCGGTCGGACAGTGCTCCGAGAACGGGTGCGCATAGAAATTGCATCAACGCATATAGCGCTAGCAGCA
CGCCATAGTGACTGGCGATGCTGTCGGAATGGACGATATCCCGCAAGAGGCCCGGCAGTACCGGCATAAC
CAAGCCTATGCCTACAGCATCCAGGGTGACGGTGCCGAGGATGACGATGAGCGCATTGTTAGATTT
Features (pLannotate 1.2.2; 15 found; start..end, strand, type, name):
     10..557     +  promoter       OpIE-2 promoter: immediate-early gene 2 from the Orgyia pseudotsugata multicapsid nucleopolyhedrovirus; strong constitutive baculovirus promoter for insect cell expression
    661..726     +  CDS            3xFLAG: three tandem FLAG® epitope tags, followed by an enterokinase cleavage site
    754..1290    +  CDS            p65: C-terminal portion of the p65 subunit of mouse NF-κB
   1300..1424    +  protein_bind   attR1: mutant version of attR; recombination site for the Gateway® LR reaction LR Clonase™
   1449..1479    +  promoter       lac UV5 promoter: E. coli lac promoter with an "up" mutation
   1503..1532    +  promoter       cat promoter (fragment): promoter of the E. coli cat gene encoding chloramphenicol acetyltransferase
   1533..2213    +  CDS            CmR: chloramphenicol acetyltransferase confers resistance to chloramphenicol
   2370..2528    +  CDS            ccdA (fragment): CCDA_ECO57 - Also known as H, letA. Experimental evidence at protein level: Swiss-Prot protein existence level 1. Antitoxin component of a type II toxin-antitoxin (TA) system which inhibits the post-segregational killing (PSK) of plasmid-free cells, also referred to as a plasmid addiction system. Binds to and blocks the activity of CcdB; will also remove bound CcdB protein from the CcdB-GyrA complex by forming a CcdA-CcdB complex, a process termed rejuvenation. Functions as a transcriptional corepressor for the ccdAB operon, repression also requires CcdB (By similarity). From Escherichia coli
   2533..2838    +  CDS            ccdB: CcdB, a bacterial toxin that poisons DNA gyrase; ccdB; Plasmids containing the ccdB gene cannot be propagated in standard E. coli strains.
   2879..3003    -  protein_bind   attR2: mutant version of attR; recombination site for the Gateway® LR reaction LR Clonase™
   3033..3074    +  CDS            V5 tag: epitope tag from simian virus 5
   3119..3248    +  polyA_signal   OpIE-2 poly(A) signal: immediate-early gene 2 from the Orgyia pseudotsugata multicapsid nucleopolyhedrovirus; baculovirus polyadenylation signal
   3376..3964    -  rep_origin     ori: high-copy-number ColE1/pMB1/pBR322/pUC origin of replication
   4039..4089    +  promoter       OpIE-1 promoter (fragment): immediate-early gene 1 from the Orgyia pseudotsugata multicapsid nucleopolyhedrovirus; moderate constitutive baculovirus promoter for insect cell expression
   4129..3       -  CDS            TcR (across the origin): tetracycline efflux protein; tet; confers resistance to tetracycline
