[The description below was written by a language model from this plasmid's Addgene catalogue record and pLannotate feature annotations shown in this document.]
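Description:
pIE2-AD is an insect-cell expression plasmid and Gateway destination vector built on the pIZT backbone. It serves as the activation-domain ("prey") vector of a two-hybrid system for analysing protein interactions in cultured insect cells. In bacteria it replicates from a high-copy ColE1/pUC-type origin. Selection uses tetracycline, through a TcR efflux gene on the backbone, and chloramphenicol, through the CmR gene inside the Gateway cassette. Because the cassette also carries the gyrase-poisoning ccdB gene, the empty vector must be maintained in a ccdB-tolerant E. coli strain.

The expression unit is driven by the OpIE-2 promoter, a strong constitutive immediate-early baculovirus promoter from the Orgyia pseudotsugata nucleopolyhedrovirus, and ends with the matching OpIE-2 polyadenylation signal. Downstream of the promoter is a 3xFLAG epitope followed by the C-terminal portion of mouse NF-κB p65 (Rela), which supplies the transcriptional activation domain. The catalogue entry also lists an N-terminal nuclear localisation signal, although this is not annotated separately in the feature table. After p65 comes the attR1–CmR–ccdB–attR2 cassette, which also contains a lac UV5 promoter and a ccdA fragment. An LR recombination with an entry clone replaces this cassette with a gene of interest, producing a FLAG-p65AD fusion with the test protein at its C-terminal end, while loss of ccdB counter-selects unrecombined plasmid. A V5 tag lies beyond attR2 and could be appended if the inserted reading frame lacks a stop codon. Only a fragment of the OpIE-1 promoter remains on the backbone, and no insect-cell selection marker is annotated, which points to use mainly in transient transfection.
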