Addgene plasmid #21603: pIE2-AD
Depositing lab: Takahiro Kusakabe. Depositing organization: Kyushu University. Publication: Analysis of protein interactions with two-hybrid system in cultured insect cells. Mon H, Sugahara R, Hong SM, Lee JM, Kamachi Y, Kawaguchi Y, Kusakabe T. Anal Biochem. 2009 Sep 15;392(2):180-2. doi: 10.1016/j.ab.2009.05.033. PubMed 19481053.
Backbone
  Vector backbone: pIZT
  Backbone manufacturer: Invitrogen
  Backbone size w/o insert (bp): 4635
  Vector type: Insect Expression ; Gateway Destination Vector
Growth in bacteria
  Bacterial resistance: Chloramphenicol and Tetracycline, 25 & 10 μg/mL
  Growth temperature: 37°C
  Growth strain: ccdB Survival
  Growth instructions: DB3.1 (Invitrogen) 37°C
  Copy number: High Copy
Gene/Insert
  Gene/Insert name: NF-kappa-B p65 subunit (alt name: p65)
  Species: M. musculus (mouse)
  Insert size (bp): 681
  GenBank ID: NP_033071
  Entrez Gene: Rela (a.k.a. p65, p65 NF-kappa B, p65 NFkB)
  Tag / fusion protein: NLS (N terminal on backbone); Flag (N terminal on backbone); Gateway destination cassette (C terminal on backbone)
  Cloning method: Gateway Cloning
  Sequencing primers: 5′ TTATCGCGCCTATAAATACAGCCCGCAAC; 3′ CACGCGCTTGAAAGGAGTGTGTAAATGGAC
Terms and licenses: Academic/Nonprofit Terms; Industry Terms: Not Available to Industry
How to cite: pIE2-AD was a gift from Takahiro Kusakabe (Addgene plasmid # 21603 ; http://n2t.net/addgene:21603 ; RRID:Addgene_21603)
