>Addgene plasmid #21603 | pIE2-AD | addgene partial sequence | sequence record 72974 | OpIE2-Fwd 5'-CGCAACGATCTGGTAAACAC-3'
TCTGTTCGAATTTAAAGCTTGGTACCGAGATCGAGGCCTGTCTAGAGAAGCTTGTTCGAATCTCGAGATG
CCTAAAAAGAAGCGTAAAGTCGAGTACTCCGCCACCATGGACTACAAAGACCATGACGGTGATTATAAAG
ATCATGACATCGATTACAAGGATGACGATGACAAGCACCGGTATACTAGTGAATTCCCTTCTGGGCAAAT
CTCAAACCAGGCCCTGGCCTTAGCACCGTCCTCTGCCCCAGTCCTTGCCCAGACCATGGTCCCTTCCTCA
GCCATGGTACCTCTGGCTCAGCCCCCAGCTCCTGCCCCAGTTCTAACCCCGGGTCCTCCCCAGTCCCTGT
CTGCACCTGTTCCAAAGAGCACCCAGGCTGGGGAAGGCACGCTGTCGGAAGCCCTGCTGCACCTGCAGTT
TGATGCTGATGAAGACTTGGGGGCCTTGCTTGGCAACAGCACAGACCCAGGAGTGTTCACAGACCTGGCA
TCTGTGGACAACTCAGAGTTTCAGCAGCTCCTGAACCAGGGTGTGTCCATGTCTCACTCCACAGCTGAGC
CCATGCTGATGGAGTACCCTGAAGCTATAACTCGCCTGGTGACAGGGTCCCAGAGGCCCCCTGACCCAGC
TCCCACACCCCTGGGGACCTCGGGGCTTCCCAATGGTCTCTCCGGAGATGAAGACTTCTCCTCCATTGCG
GACATGGACTTCTCTGCTCTGCTGAGTCAGATCAGCTCCAGCGGCCAAACAAGTTTGTACAAAAAAGCTG
AACGAGAAACGTAAAATGATATAAATATCAATATATTAAATTAGATTTTGCATAAAAAACAGACTACATA
ATACTGTAAAACACAACATATCCAGTCACTATGGCGGCCGCATTAGGCACCCCAGGCTTTACACTTTATG
CTTCCGGCTCGTATAATGTGTGGATTTTGAGTTAGGATCCGTCGAGATTTTCAGGAGCTAAGGAAGCTAA
AATGGAGAAAAAAATCACTGGATATACCACCGTTGATATATCCCAATGGCATCGTAAA
