>Addgene plasmid #21603 | pIE2-AD | addgene partial sequence | sequence record 72975 | CAT-R 5'-GCAACTGACTGAAATGCCTC-3'
GATGCCATTGGGATATATCAACGGTGGTATATCCAGTGATTTTTTTCTCCATTTTAGCTTCCTTAGCTCC
TGAAAATCTCGACGGATCCTAACTCAAAATCCACACATTATACGAGCCGGAAGCATAAAGTGTAAAGCCT
GGGGTGCCTAATGCGGCCGCCATAGTGACTGGATATGTTGTGTTTTACAGTATTATGTAGTCTGTTTTTT
ATGCAAAATCTAATTTAATATATTGATATTTATATCATTTTACGTTTCTCGTTCAGCTTTTTTGTACAAA
CTTGTTTGGCCGCTGGAGCTGATCTGACTCAGCAGAGCAGAGAAGTCCATGTCCGCAATGGAGGAGAAGT
CTTCATCTCCGGAGAGACCATTGGGAAGCCCCGAGGTCCCCAGGGGTGTGGGAGCTGGGTCAGGGGGCCT
CTGGGACCCTGTCACCAGGCGAGTTATAGCTTCAGGGTACTCCATCAGCATGGGCTCAGCTGTGGAGTGA
GACATGGACACACCCTGGTTCAGGAGCTGCTGAAACTCTGAGTTGTCCACAGATGCCAGGTCTGTGAACA
CTCCTGGGTCTGTGCTGTTGCCAAGCAAGGCCCCCAAGTCTTCATCAGCATCAAACTGCAGGTGCAGCAG
GGCTTCCGACAGCGTGCCTTCCCCAGCCTGGGTGCTCTTTGGAACAGGTGCAGACAGGGACTGGGGAGGA
CCCGGGGTTAGAACTGGGGCAGGAGCTGGGGGCTGAGCCAGAGGTACCATGGCTGAGGAAGGGACCATGG
TCTGGGCAAGGACTGGGGCAGAGGACGGTGCTAAGGCCAGGGCCTGGTTTGAGATTTGCCCAGAAGGGAA
TTCACTAGTATACCGGTGCTTGTCATCGTCATCCTTGTAATCGATGTCATGATCTTTATAATCACCGTCA
TGGTCTTTGTAGTCCATGGTGGCGGAGTACTCGACTTTACGCTTCTTTTTAGGCATCTCGAGATTCGAAC
AAGCTTCTCTAGACAGGCCTCGATCTCGGTACCAAGCTTTAAATTCGAACAGA
