>Addgene plasmid #21603 | pIE2-AD | addgene partial sequence | sequence record 72976 | ccdb-fwd 5'-GCATGATGACCACCGATATG-3'
GGTCTCCGTTATCGGGGAAGAAGTGGCTGATCTCAGCCACCGCGAAAATGACATCAAAAACGCCATTAAC
CTGATGTTCTGGGGAATATAAATGTCAGGCTCCCTTATACACAGCCAGTCTGCAGGTCGACCATAGTGAC
TGGATATGTTGTGTTTTACAGTATTATGTAGTCTGTTTTTTATGCAAAATCTAATTTAATATATTGATAT
TTATATCATTTTACGTTTCTCGTTCAGCTTTCTTGTACAAAGTGGTGACGTAAGCTAGAGGGCCCGCGGT
TCGAAGGTAAGCCTATCCCTAACCCTCTCCTCGGTCTCGATTCTACGCGTACCGGTCATCATCACCATCA
CCATTGAGTTTATCTGACTAAATCTTAGTTTGTATTGTCATGTTTTAATACAATATGTTATGTTTAAATA
TGTTTTTAATAAATTTTATAAAATAATTTCAACTTTTATTGTAACAACATTGTCCATTTACACACTCCTT
TCAAGCGCGTGGGATCGATGCTCACTCAAAGGCGGTAATACGGTTATCCACAGAATCAGGGGATAACGCA
GGAAAGAACATGTGAGCAAAAGGCCAGCAAAAGGCCAGGAACCGTAAAAAGGCCGCGTTGCTGGCGTTTT
TCCATAGGCTCCGCCCCCCTGACGAGCATCACAAAAATCGACGCTCAAGTCAGAGGTGGCGAAACCCGAC
AGGACTATAAAGATACCAGGCGTTTCCCCCTGGAAGCTCCCTCGTGCGCTCTCCTGTTCCGACCCTGCCG
CTTACCGGATACCTGTCCGCCTTTCTCCCTTCGGGAAGCGTGGCGCTTTCTCATAGCTCACGCTGTAGGT
ATCTCAGTTCGGTGTAGGTCGTTCGCTCCAAGCTGGGCTGTGTGCACGAACCCCCCGTTCAGCCCGACCG
CTGCGCCTTATCCGGTAACTATCGTCTTGAGTCCAACCCGGTAAGACACGACTTATCGCCACTGGCAGCA
GCCACTGGTAACAGGATTAGCAGAGCGAGGTATGTAGGCGGTGCTACAGAGTTCTTGAAGTGGTGGCCTA
ACTACGGCTAC
